Addgene plasmid #162272: 6V41
Purpose: Baculovirus expression for structure determination
Depositing lab: Cheryl Arrowsmith. Depositing organization: University of Toronto.
Backbone
  Vector backbone: pET28-MHL
  Backbone manufacturer: SGC (Addgene Plasmid # 26096)
  Vector type: Bacterial Expression
Growth in bacteria
  Bacterial resistance: Kanamycin, 50 μg/mL
  Growth temperature: 37°C
  Growth strain: DH5alpha
  Copy number: Low Copy
Gene/Insert
  Gene/Insert name: CDY1 (alt name: CDY1:JMC095-B09:C231575)
  Species: H. sapiens (human)
  Insert size (bp): 186
  Entrez Gene: CDY1 (a.k.a. CDY, CDY1A)
  Promoter: T7
  Tag / fusion protein: 6xHis-TEV (N terminal on insert)
  Cloning method: Ligation Independent Cloning
  Sequencing primers: 5′ T7; 3′ T7-term
Terms and licenses: Academic/Nonprofit Terms; Industry Terms: Not Available to Industry
Depositor comments: N-terminal tag AA:MHHHHHHSSGRENLYFQG. SGC Clone ID:CDY1:JMC095-B09:C231575. SGC Clone ID:http://www.thesgc.org/structures/6V41/
How to cite: 6V41 was a gift from Cheryl Arrowsmith (Addgene plasmid # 162272 ; http://n2t.net/addgene:162272 ; RRID:Addgene_162272)
