[The description below was written by a language model from this plasmid's Addgene catalogue record and the feature table of its GenBank file.]
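Description:
6V41 is a 5,489 bp bacterial expression plasmid built on the pET28-MHL backbone, carrying a short human CDY1 fragment (186 bp insert) introduced by ligation-independent cloning. The catalogue purpose line and the GenBank definition both read "baculovirus expression for structure determination". However, the vector type, backbone and every annotated feature point to a T7-driven E. coli expression construct, and no baculoviral elements appear in the feature table. The baculovirus wording therefore looks inconsistent with the rest of the record. The plasmid is selected with kanamycin through the aph(3')-Ia gene. It replicates from a ColE1/pBR322-type origin accompanied by the bom region and the rop gene, which keeps copy number low, in line with the catalogue's "low copy" entry. An f1 origin is also present.

Expression runs from a T7 promoter followed immediately by a lac operator, with the plasmid-borne lacI gene supplying repressor. Transcription thus depends on T7 RNA polymerase in the host and is induced with IPTG. A T7 gene 10 ribosome binding site precedes the open reading frame, which begins with a 6xHis tag spanning the sequence origin and continues into a TEV protease recognition site. This gives an N-terminal affinity tag that can be cleaved off after purification. The CDY1 insert itself is not annotated in the feature table, but it would lie between the TEV site and the T7 terminator. A second 6xHis sequence is annotated downstream of that region. It is presumably a backbone remnant, and the record does not say whether it is translated. The construct comes from a structural genomics clone set, and its name matches a structure entry cited in the depositor comments, consistent with producing the CDY1 fragment for structure determination.
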