LOCUS       Exported 5489 bp ds-DNA circular SYN 13-MAY-2021
DEFINITION  Baculovirus expression for structure determination.
ACCESSION   .
VERSION     .
KEYWORDS    6V41
SOURCE      synthetic DNA construct
  ORGANISM  synthetic DNA construct
REFERENCE   1 (bases 1 to 5489)
  TITLE     SGC Toronto 2019-Q1 to 2020-Q2
REFERENCE   2 (bases 1 to 5489)
  AUTHORS   .
  TITLE     Direct Submission
  JOURNAL   Exported May 13, 2021 from SnapGene Server 1.1.58
            http://www.snapgene.com
FEATURES             Location/Qualifiers
     source          1..5489
                     /organism="synthetic DNA construct"
                     /mol_type="other DNA"
     CDS             13..33
                     /codon_start=1
                     /product="tobacco etch virus (TEV) protease recognition and
                     cleavage site"
                     /label=TEV site
                     /translation="ENLYFQG"
     CDS             246..263
                     /codon_start=1
                     /product="6xHis affinity tag"
                     /label=6xHis
                     /translation="HHHHHH"
     primer_bind     complement(316..334)
                     /label=T7 Term
                     /note="T7 terminator, reverse primer"
     terminator      330..377
                     /label=T7 terminator
                     /note="transcription terminator for bacteriophage T7 RNA
                     polymerase"
     rep_origin      414..869
                     /direction=RIGHT
                     /label=f1 ori
                     /note="f1 bacteriophage origin of replication; arrow
                     indicates direction of (+) strand synthesis"
     primer_bind     complement(501..520)
                     /label=F1ori-R
                     /note="F1 origin, reverse primer"
     primer_bind     711..732
                     /label=F1ori-F
                     /note="F1 origin, forward primer"
     CDS             complement(961..1776)
                     /codon_start=1
                     /gene="aph(3')-Ia"
                     /product="aminoglycoside phosphotransferase"
                     /label=KanR
                     /note="confers resistance to kanamycin in bacteria or G418
                     (Geneticin(R)) in eukaryotes"
                     /translation="MSHIQRETSCSRPRLNSNMDADLYGYKWARDNVGQSGATIYRLYG
                     KPDAPELFLKHGKGSVANDVTDEMVRLNWLTEFMPLPTIKHFIRTPDDAWLLTTAIPGK
                     TAFQVLEEYPDSGENIVDALAVFLRRLHSIPVCNCPFNSDRVFRLAQAQSRMNNGLVDA
                     SDFDDERNGWPVEQVWKEMHKLLPFSPDSVVTHGDFSLDNLIFDEGKLIGCIDVGRVGI
                     ADRYQDLAILWNCLGEFSPSLQKRLFQKYGIDNPDMNKLQFHLMLDEFF"
     primer_bind     1684..1703
                     /label=Kan-R
                     /note="Kanamycin resistance gene, reverse primer"
     primer_bind     1768..1787
                     /label=pENTR-R
                     /note="pENTR vectors, reverse primer"
     rep_origin      1898..2486
                     /direction=RIGHT
                     /label=ori
                     /note="high-copy-number ColE1/pMB1/pBR322/pUC origin of
                     replication"
     primer_bind     2387..2406
                     /label=pBR322ori-F
                     /note="pBR322 origin, forward primer"
     primer_bind     2640..2657
                     /label=L4440
                     /note="L4440 vector, forward primer"
     misc_feature    2672..2811
                     /label=bom
                     /note="basis of mobility region from pBR322"
     primer_bind     complement(2737..2756)
                     /label=pRS-marker
                     /note="pRS vectors, use to sequence yeast selectable
                     marker"
     primer_bind     2897..2919
                     /label=pGEX 3'
                     /note="pGEX vectors, reverse primer"
     CDS             complement(2913..3104)
                     /codon_start=1
                     /gene="rop"
                     /product="Rop protein, which maintains plasmids at low copy
                     number"
                     /label=rop
                     /translation="MTKQEKTALNMARFIRSQTLTLLEKLNELDADEQADICESLHDHA
                     DELYRSCLARFGDDGENL"
     CDS             complement(3913..4995)
                     /codon_start=1
                     /gene="lacI"
                     /product="lac repressor"
                     /label=lacI
                     /note="The lac repressor binds to the lac operator to
                     inhibit transcription in E. coli. This inhibition can be
                     relieved by adding lactose or
                     isopropyl-beta-D-thiogalactopyranoside (IPTG)."
                     /translation="MKPVTLYDVAEYAGVSYQTVSRVVNQASHVSAKTREKVEAAMAEL
                     NYIPNRVAQQLAGKQSLLIGVATSSLALHAPSQIVAAIKSRADQLGASVVVSMVERSGV
                     EACKAAVHNLLAQRVSGLIINYPLDDQDAIAVEAACTNVPALFLDVSDQTPINSIIFSH
                     EDGTRLGVEHLVALGHQQIALLAGPLSSVSARLRLAGWHKYLTRNQIQPIAEREGDWSA
                     MSGFQQTMQMLNEGIVPTAMLVANDQMALGAMRAITESGLRVGADISVVGYDDTEDSSC
                     YIPPLTTIKQDFRLLGQTSVDRLLQLSQGQAVKGNQLLPVSLVKRKTTLAPNTQTASPR
                     ALADSLMQLARQVSRLESGQ"
     primer_bind     4957..4976
                     /label=LacI-R
                     /note="LacI, reverse primer"
     promoter        complement(4996..5073)
                     /gene="lacI"
                     /label=lacI promoter
     primer_bind     5279..5298
                     /label=pBRrevBam
                     /note="pBR322 vectors, tet region, downstream of BamHI,
                     reverse primer"
     primer_bind     5382..5401
                     /label=T7
                     /note="T7 promoter, forward primer"
     promoter        5382..5400
                     /label=T7 promoter
                     /note="promoter for bacteriophage T7 RNA polymerase"
     protein_bind    5401..5425
                     /label=lac operator
                     /bound_moiety="lac repressor encoded by lacI"
                     /note="The lac repressor binds to the lac operator to
                     inhibit transcription in E. coli. This inhibition can be
                     relieved by adding lactose or
                     isopropyl-beta-D-thiogalactopyranoside (IPTG)."
     RBS             5440..5462
                     /note="efficient ribosome binding site from bacteriophage
                     T7 gene 10 (Olins and Rangwala, 1989)"
     CDS             5472..5489
                     /codon_start=1
                     /product="6xHis affinity tag"
                     /label=6xHis
                     /translation="HHHHHH"
ORIGIN
        1 agcagcggca gagaaaactt gtatttccag ggcgcttccc aggagtttga ggttgaagct
       61 attgttgaca aaagacagga taaaaatggg aatacacagt atttggttcg gtggaaaggt
      121 tatgacaaac aggatgacac ttgggaacca gagcagcacc tcatgaactg tgaaaaatgt
      181 gtacatgatt ttaatagacg acagactgaa cagaaatgat gacgaagctt gcggccgcac
      241 tcgagcacca ccaccaccac cactgagatc cggctgctaa caaagcccga aaggaagctg
      301 agttggctgc tgccaccgct gagcaataac tagcataacc ccttggggcc tctaaacggg
      361 tcttgagggg ttttttgctg aaaggaggaa ctatatccgg attggcgaat gggnnnnnnn
      421 nnnnnnnnnn nnnnnnnnnn nnnnnnnnnn nnnnnnnnnn nnnnnnnnnn nnnnnnnnnn
      481 nnnnnnnnnn nnnnnnnnnn nnnnnnnnnn nnnnnnnnnn nnnnnnnnnn nnnnnnncnn
      541 nnnnnnnnnn nnnnnnnnnn nnnnnnnnnn nnnnnnnnnn nnnnnnnnnn nnnnnnnnnn
      601 nnnnnnnnnn nnnnnnnnnn nnnnnnnnna nnnnnnnnnn nnnnnnnnnn nnnnnnnnnn
      661 nnnnnnnnnn nnnnnnnnnc ctttgacgtt ggagtccacg ttctttnnnn nnnnnnnnnn
      721 nnnnnnnnnn nnnnnnnnnn nnnaccctat ctcggtctat tcttttgatt tataagggat
      781 tttgccgatt tcggcctatt ggttaaaaaa tgagctgatt taacaaaaat ttaacgcgaa
      841 ttttaacaaa atattaacgc ttacaattta ggtggcactt ttcggggaaa tgtgcgcgga
      901 acccctattt gtttattttt ctaaatacat tcaaatatgt atccgctcat gaattaattc
      961 ttagaaaaac tcatcgagca tcaaatgaaa ctgcaattta ttcatatcag gattatcaat
     1021 accatatttt tgaaaaagcc gtttctgtaa tgaaggagaa aactcaccga ggcagttcca
     1081 taggatggca agatcctggt atcggtctgc gattccgact cgtccaacat caatacaacc
     1141 tattaatttc ccctcgtcaa aaataaggtt atcaagtgag aaatcaccat gagtgacgac
     1201 tgaatccggt gagaatggca aaagtttatg catttctttc cagacttgtt caacaggcca
     1261 gccattacgc tcgtcatcaa aatcactcgc atcaaccaaa ccgttattca ttcgtgattg
     1321 cgcctgagcg agacgaaata cgcgatcgct gttaaaagga caattacaaa caggaatcga
     1381 atgcaaccgg cgcaggaaca ctgccagcgc atcaacaata ttttcacctg aatcaggata
     1441 ttcttctaat acctggaatg ctgttttccc ggggatcgca gtggtgagta accatgcatc
     1501 atcaggagta cggataaaat gcttgatggt cggaagaggc ataaattccg tcagccagtt
     1561 tagtctgacc atctcatctg taacatcatt ggcaacgcta cctttgccat gtttcagaaa
     1621 caactctggc gcatcgggct tcccatacaa tcgatagatt gtcgcacctg attgcccgac
     1681 attatcgcga gcccatttat acccatataa atcagcatcc atgttggaat ttaatcgcgg
     1741 cctagagcaa gacgtttccc gttgaatatg gctcataaca ccccttgtat tactgtttat
     1801 gtaagcagac agttttattg ttcatgacca aaatccctta acgtgagttt tcgttccact
     1861 gagcgtcaga ccccgtagaa aagatcaaag gatcttcttg agatcctttt tttctgcgcg
     1921 taatctgctg cttgcaaaca aaaaaaccac cgctaccagc ggtggtttgt ttgccggatc
     1981 aagagctacc aactcttttt ccgaaggtaa ctggcttcag cagagcgcag ataccaaata
     2041 ctgtccttct agtgtagccg tagttaggcc accacttcaa gaactctgta gcaccgccta
     2101 catacctcgc tctgctaatc ctgttaccag tggctgctgc cagtggcgat aagtcgtgtc
     2161 ttaccgggtt ggactcaaga cgatagttac cggataaggc gcagcggtcg ggctgaacgg
     2221 ggggttcgtg cacacagccc agcttggagc gaacgaccta caccgaactg agatacctac
     2281 agcgtgagct atgagaaagc gccacgcttc ccgaagggag aaaggcggac aggtatccgg
     2341 taagcggcag ggtcggaaca ggagagcgca cgagggagct tccaggggga aacgcctggt
     2401 atctttatag tcctgtcggg tttcgccacc tctgacttga gcgtcgattt ttgtgatgct
     2461 cgtcaggggg gcggagccta tggaaaaacg ccagcaacgc ggccttttta cggttcctgg
     2521 ccttttgctg gccttttgct cacatgttct ttcctgcgtt atcccctgat tctgtggata
     2581 accgtattac cgcctttgag tgagctgata ccgctcgccg cagccgaacg accgagcgca
     2641 gcgagtcagt gagcgaggaa gcggaagagc gcctgatgcg gtattttctc cttacgcatc
     2701 tgtgcggtat ttcacaccgc aatggtgcac tctcagtaca atctgctctg atgccgcata
     2761 gttaagccag tatacactcc gctatcgcta cgtgactggg tcatggctgc gccccgacac
     2821 ccgccaacac ccgctgacgc gccctgacgg gcttgtctgc tcccggcatc cgcttacaga
     2881 caagctgtga ccgtctccgg gagctgcatg tgtcagaggt tttcaccgtc atcaccgaaa
     2941 cgcgcgaggc agctgcggta aagctcatca gcgtggtcgt gaagcgattc acagatgtct
     3001 gcctgttcat ccgcgtccag ctcgttgagt ttctccagaa gcgttaatgt ctggcttctg
     3061 ataaagcggg ccatgttaag ggcggttttt tcctgtttgg tcactgatgc ctccgtgtaa
     3121 gggggatttc tgttcatggg ggtaatgata ccgatgaaac gagagaggat gctcacgata
     3181 cgggttactg atgatgaaca tgcccggtta ctggaacgtt gtgagggtaa acaactggcg
     3241 gtatggatgc ggcgggacca gagaaaaatc actcagggtc aatgccagcg cttcgttaat
     3301 acagatgtag gtgttccaca gggtagccag cagcatcctg cgatgcagat ccggaacata
     3361 atggtgcagg gcgctgactt ccgcgtttcc agactttacg aaacacggaa accgaagacc
     3421 attcatgttg ttgctcaggt cgcagacgtt ttgcagcagc agtcgcttca cgttcgctcg
     3481 cgtatcggtg attcattctg ctaaccagta aggcaacccc gccagcctag ccgggtcctc
     3541 aacgacagga gcacgatcat gcgcacccgt ggggccgcca tgccggcgat aatggcctgc
     3601 ttctcgccga aacgtttggt ggcgggacca gtgacgaagg cttgagcgag ggcgtgcaag
     3661 attccgaata ccgcaagcga caggccgatc atcgtcgcgc tccagcgaaa gcggtcctcg
     3721 ccgaaaatga cccagagcgc tgccggcacc tgtcctacga gttgcatgat aaagaagaca
     3781 gtcataagtg cggcgacgat agtcatgccc cgcgcccacc ggaaggagct gactgggttg
     3841 aaggctctca agggcatcgg tcgagatccc ggtgcctaat gagtgagcta acttacatta
     3901 attgcgttgc gctcactgcc cgctttccag tcgggaaacc tgtcgtgcca gctgcattaa
     3961 tgaatcggcc aacgcgcggg gagaggcggt ttgcgtattg ggcgccaggg tggtttttct
     4021 tttcaccagt gagacgggca acagctgatt gcccttcacc gcctggccct gagagagttg
     4081 cagcaagcgg tccacgctgg tttgccccag caggcgaaaa tcctgtttga tggtggttaa
     4141 cggcgggata taacatgagc tgtcttcggt atcgtcgtat cccactaccg agatatccgc
     4201 accaacgcgc agcccggact cggtaatggc gcgcattgcg cccagcgcca tctgatcgtt
     4261 ggcaaccagc atcgcagtgg gaacgatgcc ctcattcagc atttgcatgg tttgttgaaa
     4321 accggacatg gcactccagt cgccttcccg ttccgctatc ggctgaattt gattgcgagt
     4381 gagatattta tgccagccag ccagacgcag acgcgccgag acagaactta atgggcccgc
     4441 taacagcgcg atttgctggt gacccaatgc gaccagatgc tccacgccca gtcgcgtacc
     4501 gtcttcatgg gagaaaataa tactgttgat gggtgtctgg tcagagacat caagaaataa
     4561 cgccggaaca ttagtgcagg cagcttccac agcaatggca tcctggtcat ccagcggata
     4621 gttaatgatc agcccactga cgcgttgcgc gagaagattg tgcaccgccg ctttacaggc
     4681 ttcgacgccg cttcgttcta ccatcgacac caccacgctg gcacccagtt gatcggcgcg
     4741 agatttaatc gccgcgacaa tttgcgacgg cgcgtgcagg gccagactgg aggtggcaac
     4801 gccaatcagc aacgactgtt tgcccgccag ttgttgtgcc acgcggttgg gaatgtaatt
     4861 cagctccgcc atcgccgctt ccactttttc ccgcgttttc gcagaaacgt ggctggcctg
     4921 gttcaccacg cgggaaacgg tctgataaga gacaccggca tactctgcga catcgtataa
     4981 cgttactggt ttcacattca ccaccctgaa ttgactctct tccgggcgct atcatgccat
     5041 accgcgaaag gttttgcgcc attcgatggt gtccgggatc tcgacgctct cccttatgcg
     5101 actcctgcat taggaagcag cccagtagta ggttgaggcc gttgagcacc gccgccgcaa
     5161 ggaatggtgc atgcaaggag atggcgccca acagtccccc ggccacgggg cctgccacca
     5221 tacccacgcc gaaacaagcg ctcatgagcc cgaagtggcg agcccgatct tccccatcgg
     5281 tgatgtcggc gatataggcg ccagcaaccg cacctgtggc gccggtgatg ccggccacga
     5341 tgcgtccggc gtagaggatc gagatctcga tcccgcgaaa ttaatacgac tcactatagg
     5401 ggaattgtga gcggataaca attcccctct agaaataatt ttgtttaact ttaagaagga
     5461 gatataccat gcatcatcat catcatcac
//
