>Addgene plasmid #162272 | 6V41 | depositor partial sequence | sequence record 314555 | Insert sequence
GCTTCCCAGGAGTTTGAGGTTGAAGCTATTGTTGACAAAAGACAGGATAAAAATGGGAATACACAGTATT
TGGTTCGGTGGAAAGGTTATGACAAACAGGATGACACTTGGGAACCAGAGCAGCACCTCATGAACTGTGA
AAAATGTGTACATGATTTTAATAGACGACAGACTGAACAGAAA
